Addgene plasmid #232494: pBEL2518
Purpose: Expression plasmid of LetA(K178A) with LetB
Depositing lab: Gira Bhabha & Damian Ekiert. Depositing organization: Johns Hopkins University and School of Medicine. Publication: LetA defines a structurally distinct transporter family. Santarossa CC, Li Y, Yousef S, Hasdemir HS, Rodriguez CC, Haase MAB, Baek M, Coudray N, Pavek JG, Focke KN, Silverberg AL, Bautista C, Yeh JT, Marty MT, Baker D, Tajkhorshid E, Ekiert DC, Bhabha G. Nature. 2026 Jan 21. doi: 10.1038/s41586-025-09990-0. PubMed 41565823.
Backbone
  Vector backbone: pBAD
  Vector type: Bacterial Expression
Growth in bacteria
  Bacterial resistance: Ampicillin, 100 μg/mL
  Growth temperature: 37°C
  Growth strain: DH5alpha
  Copy number: High Copy
Gene/Insert
  Gene/Insert name: YebST (alt name: LetAB)
  Species: E. coli
  Mutation: LetA K178A
  Entrez Gene: letA (a.k.a. b1833, ECK1832, yebS); letB (a.k.a. b1834, ECK1833, yebT)
  Promoter: araBAD
  Tag / fusion protein: 6xHis2xQH-TEV (N terminal on insert)
  Cloning method: Gibson Cloning
Terms and licenses: Academic/Nonprofit Terms; Industry Terms: Not Available to Industry
Depositor comments: Please visit https://doi.org/10.1101/2025.03.21.644421 for bioRxiv preprint.
How to cite: pBEL2518 was a gift from Gira Bhabha & Damian Ekiert (Addgene plasmid # 232494 ; http://n2t.net/addgene:232494 ; RRID:Addgene_232494)
