[The description below was written by a language model from this plasmid's Addgene catalogue record and pLannotate feature annotations shown in this document.]
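Description:
pBEL2518 is a bacterial expression plasmid built on a pBAD backbone for arabinose-inducible co-expression of the E. coli LetA and LetB proteins (also known as YebS and YebT), with LetA carrying a K178A point mutation. The two genes lie downstream of the araBAD promoter in an operon-like arrangement, with the annotated end of the yebS coding region slightly overlapping the start of yebT. The araC regulator is encoded on the opposite strand, so transcription is repressed without L-arabinose and activated when it is added. According to the catalogue entry, the insert carries an N-terminal 6xHis-2xQH tag followed by a TEV protease site. Because it sits at the N-terminal end of the insert, it would be expected to fall on LetA and allow affinity purification with subsequent tag removal, although the feature table does not annotate the tag separately. Transcription is terminated by the rrnB T1 and T2 terminators, which are preceded by a segment of 5S rRNA sequence typical of this terminator region.

The plasmid is about 8.5 kb and is maintained in E. coli through a ColE1/pMB1-type origin, recorded as high copy, with selection by ampicillin via the β-lactamase gene. An M13 phage origin is also present. Short fragments of bom, rop, the tetracycline resistance gene and its promoter are non-functional remnants of the pBR322-derived backbone. LetA and LetB are annotated as components of a transport pathway that contributes to membrane integrity, with LetB possibly spanning the periplasm. The construct is suited to producing the LetAB complex bearing the LetA K178A substitution, presumably for comparison with the wild-type proteins, though the record does not state the specific rationale for this mutation.
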