Features (pLannotate 1.2.2; 15 found; start..end, strand, type, name):
     10..294     +  promoter       araBAD promoter: araBAD; promoter of the L-arabinose operon of E. coli; the araC regulatory gene is transcribed in the opposite direction (Guzman et al., 1995)
    382..1662    +  CDS            yebS: YEBS_ECOLI - Experimental evidence at protein level: Swiss-Prot protein existence level 1. Component of a transport pathway that contributes to membrane integrity. From Escherichia coli (strain K12).
   1634..4264    +  CDS            yebT: YEBT_ECOLI - Experimental evidence at protein level: Swiss-Prot protein existence level 1. Component of a transport pathway that contributes to membrane integrity (PubMed:27795327). May directly span the intermembrane space, facilitating the transport of substrates across the periplasm (Probable). From Escherichia coli (strain K12).
   4430..4545    +  ncRNA          5S rRNA: Accession: RF00001 - 5S ribosomal RNA
   4549..4635    +  terminator     rrnB T1 terminator: Escherichia coli rrnB; transcription terminator T1 from the E. coli rrnB gene
   4727..4754    +  terminator     rrnB T2 terminator: transcription terminator T2 from the E. coli rrnB gene
   4773..4864    +  promoter       AmpR promoter: bla
   4865..5725    +  CDS            AmpR: β-lactamase; bla; confers resistance to ampicillin, carbenicillin, and related antibiotics
   5767..6147    +  rep_origin     M13 ori (sequence partly withheld): M13 bacteriophage origin of replication; arrow indicates direction of (+) strand synthesis
   6333..6920    +  rep_origin     ori: high-copy-number ColE1/pMB1/pBR322/pUC origin of replication
   7106..7157    -  misc_feature   bom (fragment): basis of mobility region from pBR322
   7273..7312    -  CDS            rop (fragment): Rop protein, which maintains plasmids at low copy number; rop
   7313..7498    -  CDS            TcR (fragment): tetracycline efflux protein; tet; confers resistance to tetracycline
   7508..7526    +  promoter       tet promoter (fragment): E. coli promoter for tetracycline efflux protein gene
   7616..8494    -  CDS            araC: L-arabinose regulatory protein; araC
>Addgene plasmid #232494 | pBEL2518 | addgene full sequence | sequence record 464811 | Addgene NGS Result
CATTCAGAGAAGAAACCAATTGTCCATATTGCATCAGACATTGCCGTCACTGCGTCTTTTACTGGCTCTT
CTCGCTAACCAAACCGGTAACCCCGCTTATTAAAAGCATTCTGTAACAAAGCGGGACCAAAGCCATGACA
AAAACGCGTAACAAAAGTGTCTATAATCACGGCAGAAAAGTCCACATTGATTATTTGCACGGCGTCACAC
TTTGCTATGCCATAGCATTTTTATCCATAAGATTAGCGGATCCTACCTGACGCTTTTTATCGCAACTCTC
TACTGTTTCTCCATACCCGTTTTTTTGGGCTAGCCGAAGGGTGAATTATGCATCACCACCATCACCATCA
GCATCAACACGAAAATCTGTATTTTCAGGGGATGGCTCTTAACACACCACAAATTACGCCGACAAAAAAG
ATAACAGTGAGGGCAATCGGCGAGGAACTGCCGCGTGGTGATTACCAACGTTGCCCGCAATGTGACATGC
TGTTTAGCCTGCCCGAGATAAATTCTCATCAAAGTGCCTATTGTCCGCGCTGTCAGGCAAAAATTCGTGA
CGGGCGCGACTGGTCGCTAACGCGCCTGGCGGCAATGGCCTTCACCATGCTGTTGCTTATGCCGTTTGCC
TGGGGCGAACCGCTGTTGCATATCTGGCTGTTAGGCATTCGTATTGACGCCAACGTTATGCAAGGCATCT
GGCAAATGACCAAACAGGGCGATGCGATAACGGGGTCGATGGTCTTTTTCTGCGTTATTGGTGCCCCGCT
CATTCTGGTGACCTCCATAGCTTATTTATGGTTTGGTAACCGACTGGGAATGAATTTACGTCCGGTACTG
CTGATGCTTGAGCGACTTAAAGAGTGGGTAATGCTCGATATCTACCTGGTCGGCATTGGCGTTGCTTCTA
TAGCCGTACAGGATTATGCCCATATCCAGGCTGGTGTCGGCTTGTTCTCTTTTGTGGCGTTGGTGATTTT
AACGACGGTGACGTTGTCACATCTTAATGTCGAAGAACTGTGGGAGCGATTTTATCCGCAGCGCCCCGCT
ACGCGTAGGGACGAGAAACTTCGTGTCTGTCTTGGGTGCCATTTTACCGGCTATCCAGATCAGCGTGGTC
GCTGCCCGCGTTGCCATATCCCGCTACGCCTGCGTCGCCGTCATAGTCTGCAAAAATGCTGGGCGGCGCT
GTTAGCGTCAATCGTTTTATTGTTACCTGCCAACCTGTTGCCTATTTCTATCATTTATCTGAACGGAGGA
CGGCAGGAAGATACAATTCTTTCCGGAATTATGTCGCTGGCAAGTAGCAACATTGCGGTTGCAGGAATCG
TGTTTATCGCCAGTATTCTGGTACCGTTTACTAAAGTGATCGTCATGTTCACTTTACTGTTGAGCATTCA
TTTTAAATGCCAGCAAGGTTTACGCACACGCATTCTGTTACTGCGGATGGTGACCTGGATTGGTCGCTGG
TCGATGCTCGACCTGTTTGTCATATCTTTAACCATGTCGCTGATTAATCGCGATCAGATCCTCGCTTTTA
CTATGGGACCGGCTGCGTTTTATTTCGGCGCAGCGGTAATTTTGACTATTCTTGCTGTGGAATGGCTGGA
CAGCCGCTTACTTTGGGATGCACATGAGTCAGGAAACGCCCGCTTCGACGACTGAAGCGCAGATTAAAAA
TAAACGCCGTATCTCACCTTTCTGGCTGCTGCCGTTCATCGCGCTAATGATTGCCAGTTGGCTGATTTGG
GACAGTTATCAGGACCGGGGTAATACCGTCACCATCGACTTTATGTCGGCGGATGGTATTGTTCCAGGCC
GTACGCCTGTTCGTTATCAGGGCGTTGAAGTCGGAACAGTGCAGGATATCAGCCTCAGCGACGATCTTCG
TAAGATTGAAGTCAAGGTCAGCATCAAGTCCGATATGAAAGATGCGCTGCGCGAAGAGACTCAGTTCTGG
CTGGTGACGCCAAAAGCATCGTTGGCAGGTGTCTCCGGGCTGGACGCCCTCGTCGGTGGGAACTATATCG
GCATGATGCCGGGTAAAGGTAAAGAGCAGGATCACTTTGTCGCACTCGATACCCAACCGAAATATCGGCT
GGACAATGGCGATCTGATGATCCACCTGCAAGCCCCCGATCTCGGTTCGCTGAACAGCGGTTCATTGGTC
TATTTCCGCAAGATCCCGGTGGGAAAAGTCTACGACTATGCCATCAATCCCAACAAGCAAGGCGTGGTGA
TTGATGTCCTGATCGAGCGGCGTTTTACCGATCTGGTGAAAAAAGGTAGCCGTTTCTGGAACGTTTCCGG
CGTTGATGCCAACGTCAGTATCAGTGGCGCGAAGGTGAAACTGGAAAGCCTGGCGGCACTGGTTAACGGT
GCGATTGCCTTCGATTCACCAGAAGAGTCGAAACCTGCCGAGGCGGAAGATACCTTTGGTCTGTATGAAG
ATCTGGCCCACAGCCAGCGTGGCGTAATAATAAAACTGGAACTGCCGAGTGGGGCCGGATTAACCGCCGA
CTCGACGCCGTTAATGTATCAGGGGCTGGAAGTCGGACAGCTGACTAAACTGGATTTAAATCCTGGTGGT
AAAGTCACAGGGGAAATGACCGTTGATCCCAGCGTCGTTACCCTGCTTCGTGAAAATACCCGCATCGAAT
TACGCAACCCGAAATTATCCCTTAGCGATGCTAATCTCAGCGCCCTGCTGACCGGCAAAACCTTCGAGCT
GGTGCCCGGCGATGGCGAGCCACGCAAAGAGTTCGTTGTTGTGCCAGGCGAAAAAGCACTGCTGCATGAA
CCTGATGTTCTGACGCTGACCCTGACCGCGCCGGAAAGTTACGGTATTGATGCGGGTCAGCCGCTCATTC
TTCACGGCGTGCAGGTAGGCCAGGTTATCGATCGTAAACTCACCAGCAAAGGCGTCACCTTTACCGTCGC
CATCGAGCCTCAGCATCGCGAACTGGTAAAAGGCGATAGCAAATTTGTCGTCAACAGCCGTGTCGATGTG
AAGGTGGGGCTGGATGGCGTTGAGTTTCTCGGTGCCAGCGCCTCAGAATGGATCAATGGCGGGATACGTA
TTCTGCCGGGCGATAAAGGTGAGATGAAAGCCAGCTATCCACTGTATGCCAATTTGGAAAAAGCGCTGGA
GAACAGCCTTAGCGATTTACCCACCACAACCGTGAGTTTGAGTGCAGAGACGCTGCCGGATGTGCAGGCA
GGATCGGTAGTGCTGTACCGTAAATTTGAAGTTGGTGAAGTGATTACCGTGCGTCCGCGAGCTAACGCGT
TTGATATCGATCTGCATATTAAGCCGGAGTATCGCAACCTTCTGACCAGCAATAGCGTGTTCTGGGCAGA
AGGCGGGGCGAAAGTTCAGCTGAATGGTAGTGGTCTGACCGTACAGGCATCCCCGCTCTCCAGAGCATTA
AAGGGAGCCATTAGCTTCGACAACCTCAGCGGTGCCAGCGCCAGTCAGCGTAAAGGCGATAAGCGTATTC
TGTATGCTTCCGAAACAGCGGCCCGTGCGGTTGGCGGGCAGATTACGCTTCACGCTTTCGATGCCGGAAA
ACTGGCGGTCGGGATGCCAATTCGCTATCTCGGTATTGATATCGGGCAAATCCAGACGCTGGATCTGATT
ACCGCACGCAATGAAGTACAGGCAAAGGCGGTACTTTACCCGGAATATGTCCAGACCTTTGCTCGCGGTG
GTACGCGCTTCTCAGTGGTCACACCGCAAATTTCGGCAGCTGGCGTTGAGCATCTTGATACTATCCTCCA
GCCGTATATCAACGTCGAACCAGGCCGGGGCAATCCTCGCCGCGACTTTGAATTACAAGAGGCCACCATT
ACTGATTCGCGTTACCTGGATGGCTTAAGCATTATTGTTGAAGCGCCGGAAGCCGGTTCGTTAGGCATCG
GTACGCCTGTGCTGTTCCGTGGTCTGGAAGTCGGTACGGTTACAGGAATGACGCTGGGGACATTGTCAGA
TCGCGTGATGATTGCGATGCGCATCAGTAAACGCTATCAACACCTGGTGCGTAACAATTCCGTCTTCTGG
TTGGCATCGGGTTACAGTCTGGACTTTGGTCTGACGGGCGGCGTAGTGAAAACCGGCACCTTTAACCAGT
TTATCCGTGGCGGCATCGCCTTCGCCACGCCTCCGGGTACGCCACTGGCACCGAAAGCCCAGGAAGGCAA
ACACTTCCTGTTGCAGGAAAGTGAACCGAAAGAGTGGCGTGAATGGGGAACTGCGCTTCCCAAATAAGGT
ACCAAATTCCAGAAAAGAGACGCTGAAAAGCGTCTTTTTTCGTTTTGGTCCTGGTCTGAGGAATGGTTGT
AAGCTTGGCTGTTTTGGCGGATGAGAGAAGATTTTCAGCCTGATACAGATTAAATCAGAACGCAGAAGCG
GTCTGATAAAACAGAATTTGCCTGGCGGCAGTAGCGCGGTGGTCCCACCTGACCCCATGCCGAACTCAGA
AGTGAAACGCCGTAGCGCCGATGGTAGTGTGGGGTCTCCCCATGCGAGAGTAGGGAACTGCCAGGCATCA
AATAAAACGAAAGGCTCAGTCGAAAGACTGGGCCTTTCGTTTTATCTGTTGTTTGTCGGTGAACGCTCTC
CTGAGTAGGACAAATCCGCCGGGAGCGGATTTGAACGTTGCGAAGCAACGGCCCGGAGGGTGGCGGGCAG
GACGCCCGCCATAAACTGCCAGGCATCAAATTAAGCAGAAGGCCATCCTGACGGATGGCCTTTTTGCGTT
TCTACAAACTCTTTTGTTTATTTTTCTAAATACATTCAAATATGTATCCGCTCATGAGACAATAACCCTG
ATAAATGCTTCAATAATATTGAAAAAGGAAGAGTATGAGTATTCAACATTTCCGTGTCGCCCTTATTCCC
TTTTTTGCGGCATTTTGCCTTCCTGTTTTTGCTCACCCAGAAACGCTGGTGAAAGTAAAAGATGCTGAAG
ATCAGTTGGGTGCACGAGTGGGTTACATCGAACTGGATCTCAACAGCGGTAAGATCCTTGAGAGTTTTCG
CCCCGAAGAACGTTTTCCAATGATGAGCACTTTTAAAGTTCTGCTATGTGGCGCGGTATTATCCCGTGTT
GACGCCGGGCAAGAGCAACTCGGTCGCCGCATACACTATTCTCAGAATGACTTGGTTGAGTACTCACCAG
TCACAGAAAAGCATCTTACGGATGGCATGACAGTAAGAGAATTATGCAGTGCTGCCATAACCATGAGTGA
TAACACTGCGGCCAACTTACTTCTGACAACGATCGGAGGACCGAAGGAGCTAACCGCTTTTTTGCACAAC
ATGGGGGATCATGTAACTCGCCTTGATCGTTGGGAACCGGAGCTGAATGAAGCCATACCAAACGACGAGC
GTGACACCACGATGCCTGCAGCAATGGCAACAACGTTGCGCAAACTATTAACTGGCGAACTACTTACTCT
AGCTTCCCGGCAACAATTAATAGACTGGATGGAGGCGGATAAAGTTGCAGGACCACTTCTGCGCTCGGCC
CTTCCGGCTGGCTGGTTTATTGCTGATAAATCTGGAGCCGGTGAGCGTGGGTCTCGCGGTATCATTGCAG
CACTGGGGCCAGATGGTAAGCCCTCCCGTATCGTAGTTATCTACACGACGGGGAGTCAGGCAACTATGGA
TGAACGAAATAGACAGATCGCTGAGATAGGTGCCTCACTGATTAAGCATTGGTAACTGTCAGACCAAGTT
TACTCATATATACTTTAGATTGATT
[125 nt withheld, positions 5766-5890]
C
[141 nt withheld, positions 5892-6032]
CCTTTGACGTTGGAGTCCACGTTCTTT
[37 nt withheld, positions 6060-6096]
ACCCTATCTCGGGCTATTCTTTTGATTTATAAGGGATTTTGCCGATTTCGGCCTATTGGTTAAAAAATGA
GCTGATTTAACAAAAATTTAACGCGAATTTTAACAAAATATTAACGTTTACAATTTAAAAGGATCTAGGT
GAAGATCCTTTTTGATAATCTCATGACCAAAATCCCTTAACGTGAGTTTTCGTTCCACTGAGCGTCAGAC
CCCGTAGAAAAGATCAAAGGATCTTCTTGAGATCCTTTTTTTCTGCGCGTAATCTGCTGCTTGCAAACAA
AAAAACCACCGCTACCAGCGGTGGTTTGTTTGCCGGATCAAGAGCTACCAACTCTTTTTCCGAAGGTAAC
TGGCTCAGCAGAGCGCAGATACCAAATACTGTCCTTCTAGTGTAGCCGTAGTTAGGCCACCACTTCAAGA
ACTCTGTAGCACCGCCTACATACCTCGCTCTGCTAATCCTGTTACCAGTGGCTGCTGCCAGTGGCGATAA
GTCGTGTCTTACCGGGTTGGACTCAAGACGATAGTTACCGGATAAGGCGCAGCGGTCGGGCTGAACGGGG
GGTTCGTGCACACAGCCCAGCTTGGAGCGAACGACCTACACCGAACTGAGATACCTACAGCGTGAGCTAT
GAGAAAGCGCCACGCTTCCCGAAGGGAGAAAGGCGGACAGGTATCCGGTAAGCGGCAGGGTCGGAACAGG
AGAGCGCACGAGGGAGCTTCCAGGGGGAAACGCCTGGTATCTTTATAGTCCTGTCGGGTTTCGCCACCTC
TGACTTGAGCGTCGATTTTTGTGATGCTCGTCAGGGGGGCGGAGCCTATGGAAAAACGCCAGCAACGCGG
CCTTTTTACGGTTCCTGGCCTTTTGCTGGCCTTTTGCTCACATGTTCTTTCCTGCGTTATCCCCTGATTC
TGTGGATAACCGTATTACCGCCTTTGAGTGAGCTGATACCGCTCGCCGCAGCCGAACGACCGAGCGCAGC
GAGTCAGTGAGCGAGGAAGCGGAAGAGCGCCTGATGCGGTATTTTCTCCTTACGCATCTGTGCGGTATTT
CACACCGCATAGGGTCATGGCTGCGCCCCGACACCCGCCAACACCCGCTGACGCGCCCTGACGGGCTTGT
CTGCTCCCGGCATCCGCTTACAGACAAGCTGTGACCGTCTCCGGGAGCTGCATGTGTCAGAGGTTTTCAC
CGTCATCACCGAAACGCGCGAGGCAGAAGGAGATGGCGCCCAACAGTCCCCCGGCCACGGGGCCTGCCAC
CATACCCACGCCGAAACAAGCGCTCATGAGCCCGAAGTGGCGAGCCCGATCTTCCCCATCGGTGATGTCG
GCGATATAGGCGCCAGCAACCGCACCTGTGGCGCCGGTGATGCCGGCCACGATGCGTCCGGCGTAGAGGA
TCTGCTCATGTTTGACAGCTTATCATCGATGCATAATGTGCCTGTCAAATGGACGAAGCAGGGATTCTGC
AAACCCTATGCTACTCCGTCAAGCCGTCAATTGTCTGATTCGTTACCAATTATGACAACTTGACGGCTAC
ATCATTCACTTTTTCTTCACAACCGGCACGGAACTCGCTCGGGCTGGCCCCGGTGCATTTTTTAAATACC
CGCGAGAAATAGAGTTGATCGTCAAAACCAACATTGCGACCGACGGTGGCGATAGGCATCCGGGTGGTGC
TCAAAAGCAGCTTCGCCTGGCTGATACGTTGGTCCTCGCGCCAGCTTAAGACGCTAATCCCTAACTGCTG
GCGGAAAAGATGTGACAGACGCGACGGCGACAAGCAAACATGCTGTGCGACGCTGGCGATATCAAAATTG
CTGTCTGCCAGGTGATCGCTGATGTACTGACAAGCCTCGCGTACCCGATTATCCATCGGTGGATGGAGCG
ACTCGTTAATCGCTTCCATGCGCCGCAGTAACAATTGCTCAAGCAGATTTATCGCCAGCAGCTCCGAATA
GCGCCCTTCCCCTTGCCCGGCGTTAATGATTTGCCCAAACAGGTCGCTGAAATGCGGCTGGTGCGCTTCA
TCCGGGCGAAAGAACCCCGTATTGGCAAATATTGACGGCCAGTTAAGCCATTCATGCCAGTAGGCGCGCG
GACGAAAGTAAACCCACTGGTGATACCATTCGCGAGCCTCCGGATGACGACCGTAGTGATGAATCTCTCC
TGGCGGGAACAGCAAAATATCACCCGGTCGGCAAACAAATTCTCGTCCCTGATTTTTCACCACCCCCTGA
CCGCGAATGGTGAGATTGAGAATATAACCTTTCATTCCCAGCGGTCGGTCGATAAAAAAATCGAGATAAC
CGTTGGCCTCAATCGGCGTTAAACCCGCCACCAGATGGGCATTAAACGAGTATCCCGGCAGCAGGGGATC
ATTTTGCGCTTCAGCCATACTTTTCATACTCCCGC
